>Addgene plasmid #194902 | pgRNA_hMECP2_promoter_No8 | addgene full sequence | sequence record 382873 | Addgene NGS Result
CTGCTTGTGTGTTGGAGGTCGCTGAGTAGTGCGCGAGCAAAATTTAAGCTACAACAAGGCAAGGCTTGAC
CGACAATTGCATGAAGAATCTGCTTAGGGTTAGGCGTTTTGCGCTGCTTCGCGATGTACGGGCCAGATAT
ACGCGTTGACATTGATTATTGACTAGTTATTAATAGTAATCAATTACGGGGTCATTAGTTCATAGCCCAT
ATATGGAGTTCCGCGTTACATAACTTACGGTAAATGGCCCGCCTGGCTGACCGCCCAACGACCCCCGCCC
ATTGACGTCAATAATGACGTATGTTCCCATAGTAACGCCAATAGGGACTTTCCATTGACGTCAATGGGTG
GAGTATTTACGGTAAACTGCCCACTTGGCAGTACATCAAGTGTATCATATGCCAAGTACGCCCCCTATTG
ACGTCAATGACGGTAAATGGCCCGCCTGGCATTATGCCCAGTACATGACCTTATGGGACTTTCCTACTTG
GCAGTACATCTACGTATTAGTCATCGCTATTACCATGGTGATGCGGTTTTGGCAGTACATCAATGGGCGT
GGATAGCGGTTTGACTCACGGGGATTTCCAAGTCTCCACCCCATTGACGTCAATGGGAGTTTGTTTTGGC
ACCAAAATCAACGGGACTTTCCAAAATGTCGTAACAACTCCGCCCCATTGACGCAAATGGGCGGTAGGCG
TGTACGGTGGGAGGTCTATATAAGCAGCGCGTTTTGCCTGTACTGGGTCTCTCTGGTTAGACCAGATCTG
AGCCTGGGAGCTCTCTGGCTAACTAGGGAACCCACTGCTTAAGCCTCAATAAAGCTTGCCTTGAGTGCTT
CAAGTAGTGTGTGCCCGTCTGTTGTGTGACTCTGGTAACTAGAGATCCCTCAGACCCTTTTAGTCAGTGT
GGAAAATCTCTAGCAGTGGCGCCCGAACAGGGACTTGAAAGCGAAAGGGAAACCAGAGGAGCTCTCTCGA
CGCAGGACTCGGCTTGCTGAAGCGCGCACGGCAAGAGGCGAGGGGCGGCGACTGGTGAGTACGCCAAAAA
TTTTGACTAGCGGAGGCTAGAAGGAGAGAGATGGGTGCGAGAGCGTCAGTATTAAGCGGGGGAGAATTAG
ATCGCGATGGGAAAAAATTCGGTTAAGGCCAGGGGGAAAGAAAAAATATAAATTAAAACATATAGTATGG
GCAAGCAGGGAGCTAGAACGATTCGCAGTTAATCCTGGCCTGTTAGAAACATCAGAAGGCTGTAGACAAA
TACTGGGACAGCTACAACCATCCCTTCAGACAGGATCAGAAGAACTTAGATCATTATATAATACAGTAGC
AACCCTCTATTGTGTGCATCAAAGGATAGAGATAAAAGACACCAAGGAAGCTTTAGACAAGATAGAGGAA
GAGCAAAACAAAAGTAAGACCACCGCACAGCAAGCGGCCGGCCGCTGATCTTCAGACCTGGAGGAGGAGA
TATGAGGGACAATTGGAGAAGTGAATTATATAAATATAAAGTAGTAAAAATTGAACCATTAGGAGTAGCA
CCCACCAAGGCAAAGAGAAGAGTGGTGCAGAGAGAAAAAAGAGCAGTGGGAATAGGAGCTTTGTTCCTTG
GGTTCTTGGGAGCAGCAGGAAGCACTATGGGCGCAGCGTCAATGACGCTGACGGTACAGGCCAGACAATT
ATTGTCTGGTATAGTGCAGCAGCAGAACAATTTGCTGAGGGCTATTGAGGCGCAACAGCATCTGTTGCAA
CTCACAGTCTGGGGCATCAAGCAGCTCCAGGCAAGAATCCTGGCTGTGGAAAGATACCTAAAGGATCAAC
AGCTCCTGGGGATTTGGGGTTGCTCTGGAAAACTCATTTGCACCACTGCTGTGCCTTGGAATGCTAGTTG
GAGTAATAAATCTCTGGAACAGATTTGGAATCACACGACCTGGATGGAGTGGGACAGAGAAATTAACAAT
TACACAAGCTTAATACACTCCTTAATTGAAGAATCGCAAAACCAGCAAGAAAAGAATGAACAAGAATTAT
TGGAATTAGATAAATGGGCAAGTTTGTGGAATTGGTTTAACATAACAAATTGGCTGTGGTATATAAAATT
ATTCATAATGATAGTAGGAGGCTTGGTAGGTTTAAGAATAGTTTTTGCTGTACTTTCTATAGTGAATAGA
GTTAGGCAGGGATATTCACCATTATCGTTTCAGACCCACCTCCCAACCCCGAGGGGACCCGACAGGCCCG
AAGGAATAGAAGAAGAAGGTGGAGAGAGAGACAGAGACAGATCCATTCGATTAGTGAACGGATCGGCACT
GCGTGCGCCAATTCTGCAGACAAATGGCAGTATTCATCCACAATTTTAAAAGAAAAGGGGGGATTGGGGG
GTACAGTGCAGGGGAAAGAATAGTAGACATAATAGCAACAGACATACAAACTAAAGAATTACAAAAACAA
ATTACAAAAATTCAAAATTTTCGGGTTTATTACAGGGACAGCAGAGATCCAGTTTGGTTAGTACCGGGCC
CGCTCTAGAGATCCGACGCGCCATCTCTAGGCCCGCGCCGGCCCCCTCGCACGGACTTGTGGGAGAAGCT
CGGCTACTCCCCTGCCCCGGTTAATTTGCATATAATATTTCCTAGTAACTATAGAGGCTTAATGTGCGAT
AAAAGACAGATAATCTGTTCTTTTTAATACTAGCTACATTTTACATGATAGGCTTGGATTTCTATAACTT
CGTATAGCATACATTATACGAAGTTATAAACAGCACAAAAGGAAACTCACCCTAACTGTAAAGTAATTGT
GTGTTTTGAGACTATAAGTATCCCTTGGAGAACCACCTTGTTGGTGAGAGCTCAGGAGCCCTTGGTTTAA
GAGCTATGCTGGAAACAGCATAGCAAGTTTAAATAAGGCTAGTCCGTTATCAACTTGAAAAAGTGGCACC
GAGTCGGTGCTTTTTTTCTCGAGTACTAGGATCCATTAGGCGGCCGCGTGGATAACCGTATTACCGCCAT
GCATTAGTTATTAATAGTAATCAATTACGGGGTCATTAGTTCATAGCCCATATATGGAGTTCCGCGTTAC
ATAACTTACGGTAAATGGCCCGCCTGGCTGACCGCCCAACGACCCCCGCCCATTGACGTCAATAATGACG
TATGTTCCCATAGTAACGCCAATAGGGACTTTCCATTGACGTCAATGGGTGGAGTATTTACGGTAAACTG
CCCACTTGGCAGTACATCAAGTGTATCATATGCCAAGTACGCCCCCTATTGACGTCAATGACGGTAAATG
GCCCGCCTGGCATTATGCCCAGTACATGACCTTATGGGACTTTCCTACTTGGCAGTACATCTACGTATTA
GTCATCGCTATTACCATGGTGATGCGGTTTTGGCAGTACATCAATGGGCGTGGATAGCGGTTTGACTCAC
GGGGATTTCCAAGTCTCCACCCCATTGACGTCAATGGGAGTTTGTTTTGGCACCAAAATCAACGGGACTT
TCCAAAATGTCGTAACAACTCCGCCCCATTGACGCAAATGGGCGGTAGGCGTGTACGGTGGGAGGTCTAT
ATAAGCAGAGCTGGTTTAGTGAACCGTCAGATCCGCTAGCCCACCATGACCGAGTACAAGCCCACGGTGC
GCCTCGCCACCCGCGACGACGTCCCCCGGGCCGTACGCACCCTCGCCGCCGCGTTCGCCGACTACCCCGC
CACGCGCCACACCGTCGACCCGGACCGCCACATCGAGCGGGTCACCGAGCTGCAAGAACTCTTCCTCACG
CGCGTCGGGCTCGACATCGGCAAGGTGTGGGTCGCGGACGACGGCGCCGCGGTGGCGGTCTGGACCACGC
CGGAGAGCGTCGAAGCGGGGGCGGTGTTCGCCGAGATCGGCCCGCGCATGGCCGAGTTGAGCGGTTCCCG
GCTGGCCGCGCAGCAACAGATGGAAGGCCTCCTGGCGCCGCACCGGCCCAAGGAGCCCGCGTGGTTCCTG
GCCACCGTCGGCGTCTCGCCCGACCACCAGGGCAAGGGTCTGGGCAGCGCCGTCGTGCTCCCCGGAGTGG
AGGCGGCCGAGCGCGCCGGGGTGCCCGCCTTCCTGGAGACCTCCGCGCCCCGCAACCTCCCCTTCTACGA
GCGGCTCGGCTTCACCGTCACCGCCGACGTCGAGGTGCCCGAAGGACCGCGCACCTGGTGCATGACCCGC
AAGCCCGGTGCCGGATCGGGAGAGGGCAGAGGAAGTCTGCTAACATGCGGTGACGTCGAGGAGAATCCTG
GCCCACCGGTCGCCACCATGGTGAGCAAGGGCGAGGAGGATAACATGGCCATCATCAAGGAGTTCATGCG
CTTCAAGGTGCACATGGAGGGCTCCGTGAACGGCCACGAGTTCGAGATCGAGGGCGAGGGCGAGGGCCGC
CCCTACGAGGGCACCCAGACCGCCAAGCTGAAGGTGACCAAGGGTGGCCCCCTGCCCTTCGCCTGGGACA
TCCTGTCCCCTCAGTTCATGTACGGCTCCAAGGCCTACGTGAAGCACCCCGCCGACATCCCCGACTACTT
GAAGCTGTCCTTCCCCGAGGGCTTCAAGTGGGAGCGCGTGATGAACTTCGAGGACGGCGGCGTGGTGACC
GTGACCCAGGACTCCTCCCTGCAGGACGGCGAGTTCATCTACAAGGTGAAGCTGCGCGGCACCAACTTCC
CCTCCGACGGCCCCGTAATGCAGAAGAAGACCATGGGCTGGGAGGCCTCCTCCGAGCGGATGTACCCCGA
GGACGGCGCCCTGAAGGGCGAGATCAAGCAGAGGCTGAAGCTGAAGGACGGCGGCCACTACGACGCTGAG
GTCAAGACCACCTACAAGGCCAAGAAGCCCGTGCAGCTGCCCGGCGCCTACAACGTCAACATCAAGTTGG
ACATCACCTCCCACAACGAGGACTACACCATCGTGGAACAGTACGAACGCGCCGAGGGCCGCCACTCCAC
CGGCGGCATGGACGAGCTGTACAAGTAAGAATTCGTCGAGGGACCTAATAACTTCGTATAGCATACATTA
TACGAAGTTATACATGTTTAAGGGTTCCGGTTCCACTAGGTACAATTCGATATCAAGCTTATCGATAATC
AACCTCTGGATTACAAAATTTGTGAAAGATTGACTGGTATTCTTAACTATGTTGCTCCTTTTACGCTATG
TGGATACGCTGCTTTAATGCCTTTGTATCATGCTATTGCTTCCCGTATGGCTTTCATTTTCTCCTCCTTG
TATAAATCCTGGTTGCTGTCTCTTTATGAGGAGTTGTGGCCCGTTGTCAGGCAACGTGGCGTGGTGTGCA
CTGTGTTTGCTGACGCAACCCCCACTGGTTGGGGCATTGCCACCACCTGTCAGCTCCTTTCCGGGACTTT
CGCTTTCCCCCTCCCTATTGCCACGGCGGAACTCATCGCCGCCTGCCTTGCCCGCTGCTGGACAGGGGCT
CGGCTGTTGGGCACTGACAATTCCGTGGTGTTGTCGGGGAAATCATCGTCCTTTCCTTGGCTGCTCGCCT
GTGTTGCCACCTGGATTCTGCGCGGGACGTCCTTCTGCTACGTCCCTTCGGCCCTCAATCCAGCGGACCT
TCCTTCCCGCGGCCTGCTGCCGGCTCTGCGGCCTCTTCCGCGTCTTCGCCTTCGCCCTCAGACGAGTCGG
ATCTCCCTTTGGGCCGCCTCCCCGCATCGATACCGTCGACCTCGATCGAGACCTAGAAAAACATGGAGCA
ATCACAAGTAGCAATACAGCAGCTACCAATGCTGATTGTGCCTGGCTAGAAGCACAAGAGGAGGAGGAGG
TGGGTTTTCCAGTCACACCTCAGGTACCTTTAAGACCAATGACTTACAAGGCAGCTGTAGATCTTAGCCA
CTTTTTAAAAGAAAAGGGGGGACTGGAAGGGCTAATTCACTCCCAACGAAGACAAGATATCCTTGATCTG
TGGATCTACCACACACAAGGCTACTTCCCTGATTGGCAGAACTACACACCAGGGCCAGGGATCAGATATC
CACTGACCTTTGGATGGTGCTACAAGCTAGTACCAGTTGAGCAAGAGAAGGTAGAAGAAGCCAATGAAGG
AGAGAACACCCGCTTGTTACACCCTGTGAGCCTGCATGGGATGGATGACCCGGAGAGAGAAGTATTAGAG
TGGAGGTTTGACAGCCGCCTAGCATTTCATCACATGGCCCGAGAGCTGCATCCGGACTGTACTGGGTCTC
TCTGGTTAGACCAGATCTGAGCCTGGGAGCTCTCTGGCTAACTAGGGAACCCACTGCTTAAGCCTCAATA
AAGCTTGCCTTGAGTGCTTCAAGTAGTGTGTGCCCGTCTGTTGTGTGACTCTGGTAACTAGAGATCCCTC
AGACCCTTTTAGTCAGTGTGGAAAATCTCTAGCAGCATGTGAGCAAAAGGCCAGCAAAAGGCCAGGAACC
GTAAAAAGGCCGCGTTGCTGGCGTTTTTCCATAGGCTCCGCCCCCCTGACGAGCATCACAAAAATCGACG
CTCAAGTCAGAGGTGGCGAAACCCGACAGGACTATAAAGATACCAGGCGTTTCCCCCTGGAAGCTCCCTC
GTGCGCTCTCCTGTTCCGACCCTGCCGCTTACCGGATACCTGTCCGCCTTTCTCCCTTCGGGAAGCGTGG
CGCTTTCTCATAGCTCACGCTGTAGGTATCTCAGTTCGGTGTAGGTCGTTCGCTCCAAGCTGGGCTGTGT
GCACGAACCCCCCGTTCAGCCCGACCGCTGCGCCTTATCCGGTAACTATCGTCTTGAGTCCAACCCGGTA
AGACACGACTTATCGCCACTGGCAGCAGCCACTGGTAACAGGATTAGCAGAGCGAGGTATGTAGGCGGTG
CTACAGAGTTCTTGAAGTGGTGGCCTAACTACGGCTACACTAGAAGAACAGTATTTGGTATCTGCGCTCT
GCTGAAGCCAGTTACCTTCGGAAAAAGAGTTGGTAGCTCTTGATCCGGCAAACAAACCACCGCTGGTAGC
GGTGGTTTTTTTGTTTGCAAGCAGCAGATTACGCGCAGAAAAAAAGGATCTCAAGAAGATCCTTTGATCT
TTTCTACGGGGTCTGACGCTCAGTGGAACGAAAACTCACGTTAAGGGATTTTGGTCATGAGATTATCAAA
AAGGATCTTCACCTAGATCCTTTTAAATTAAAAATGAAGTTTTAAATCAATCTAAAGTATATATGAGTAA
ACTTGGTCTGACAGTTACCAATGCTTAATCAGTGAGGCACCTATCTCAGCGATCTGTCTATTTCGTTCAT
CCATAGTTGCCTGACTCCCCGTCGTGTAGATAACTACGATACGGGAGGGCTTACCATCTGGCCCCAGTGC
TGCAATGATACCGCGAGACCCACGCTCACCGGCTCCAGATTTATCAGCAATAAACCAGCCAGCCGGAAGG
GCCGAGCGCAGAAGTGGTCCTGCAACTTTATCCGCCTCCATCCAGTCTATTAATTGTTGCCGGGAAGCTA
GAGTAAGTAGTTCGCCAGTTAATAGTTTGCGCAACGTTGTTGCCATTGCTACAGGCATCGTGGTGTCACG
CTCGTCGTTTGGTATGGCTTCATTCAGCTCCGGTTCCCAACGATCAAGGCGAGTTACATGATCCCCCATG
TTGTGCAAAAAAGCGGTTAGCTCCTTCGGTCCTCCGATCGTTGTCAGAAGTAAGTTGGCCGCAGTGTTAT
CACTCATGGTTATGGCAGCACTGCATAATTCTCTTACTGTCATGCCATCCGTAAGATGCTTTTCTGTGAC
TGGTGAGTACTCAACCAAGTCATTCTGAGAATAGTGTATGCGGCGACCGAGTTGCTCTTGCCCGGCGTCA
ATACGGGATAATACCGCGCCACATAGCAGAACTTTAAAAGTGCTCATCATTGGAAAACGTTCTTCGGGGC
GAAAACTCTCAAGGATCTTACCGCTGTTGAGATCCAGTTCGATGTAACCCACTCGTGCACCCAACTGATC
TTCAGCATCTTTTACTTTCACCAGCGTTTCTGGGTGAGCAAAAACAGGAAGGCAAAATGCCGCAAAAAAG
GGAATAAGGGCGACACGGAAATGTTGAATACTCATACTCTTCCTTTTTCAATATTATTGAAGCATTTATC
AGGGTTATTGTCTCATGAGCGGATACATATTTGAATGTATTTAGAAAAATAAACAAATAGGGGTTCCGCG
CACATTTCCCCGAAAAGTGCCACCTGACGTCGACGGATCGGGAGATCTCCCGATCCCCTATGGTGCACTC
TCAGTACAATCTGCTCTGATGCCGCATAGTTAAGCCAGTATCTGCTCC
Features (pLannotate 1.2.2; 24 found; start..end, strand, type, name):
    148..527     +  enhancer       CMV enhancer: human cytomegalovirus immediate early enhancer
    528..727     +  promoter       CMV promoter: human cytomegalovirus (CMV) immediate early promoter
    745..925     +  LTR            5' LTR (truncated): truncated 5' long terminal repeat (LTR) from HIV-1
    972..1097    +  misc_feature   HIV-1 Ψ: packaging signal of human immunodeficiency virus type 1
   1081..1419    +  CDS            HIV-1 gag (fragment): gag protein from human immunodeficiency virus 1; gag
   1594..1827    +  misc_feature   RRE: The Rev response element (RRE) of HIV-1 allows for Rev-dependent mRNA export from the nucleus to the cytoplasm.
   2204..2304    +  CDS            Rev (fragment): human immunodeficiency virus 1 (HIV-1) Rev protein; rev; enhances nuclear export of unspliced and incompletely spliced viral mRNAs
   2354..2471    +  misc_feature   cPPT/CTS: central polypurine tract and central termination sequence of HIV-1
   2724..2757    +  protein_bind   loxP: Cre-mediated recombination occurs in the 8-bp core sequence (GCATACAT). Cre recombinase
   2883..2950    +  misc_RNA       tracrRNA (fragment): trans-activating CRISPR RNA for the Streptococcus pyogenes CRISPR/Cas9 system
   3075..3378    +  enhancer       CMV enhancer: human cytomegalovirus immediate early enhancer
   3379..3582    +  promoter       CMV promoter: human cytomegalovirus (CMV) immediate early promoter
   3616..4212    +  CDS            PuroR: puromycin N-acetyltransferase; pac from Streptomyces alboniger; confers resistance to puromycin
   4288..4995    +  CDS            mCherry: mCherry is a basic (constitutively fluorescent) red fluorescent protein published in 2004, derived from Discosoma sp.. It is reported to be a very rapidly-maturing monomer with low acid sensitivity.
   5018..5051    +  protein_bind   loxP: Cre-mediated recombination occurs in the 8-bp core sequence (GCATACAT). Cre recombinase
   5084..5107    +  misc_feature   MCS (fragment): pBluescript multiple cloning site
   5107..5695    +  misc_feature   WPRE: woodchuck hepatitis virus posttranscriptional regulatory element
   5696..5715    +  misc_feature   MCS (fragment): pBluescript multiple cloning site
   5717..6217    +  CDS            nef (fragment): NEF_HV1LA - Experimental evidence at protein level: Swiss-Prot protein existence level 1. Extracellular Nef protein targets CD4(+) T-lymphocytes for apoptosis by interacting with CXCR4 surface receptors. From Human immunodeficiency virus type 1 group M subtype B (isolate Lai) (HIV-1).
   6224..6404    +  LTR            5' LTR (truncated): truncated 5' long terminal repeat (LTR) from HIV-1
   6466..7054    -  rep_origin     ori: high-copy-number ColE1/pMB1/pBR322/pUC origin of replication
   7225..8085    -  CDS            AmpR: β-lactamase; bla; confers resistance to ampicillin, carbenicillin, and related antibiotics
   8086..8190    -  promoter       AmpR promoter: bla
   8249..8301    -  misc_feature   bom (fragment): basis of mobility region from pBR322
