[The description below was written by a language model from this plasmid's Addgene catalogue record and pLannotate feature annotations shown in this document.]
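Description:
pgRNA_hMECP2_promoter_No8 is a lentiviral mammalian expression plasmid, built on the pgRNA-modified backbone, that delivers a single guide RNA (number 8 of a series) directed at the promoter of human MECP2. In bacteria it is maintained through a high-copy ColE1/pUC-type origin and selected with ampicillin via the β-lactamase gene. The catalogue lists a size of about 8.3 kb, which agrees closely with the 8,308-nt sequenced record.

The viral portion has a chimeric CMV enhancer/promoter placed in front of a truncated HIV-1 5' LTR. This is followed by the Ψ packaging signal with a gag fragment, the Rev response element for Rev-dependent nuclear export of the genomic RNA, and the cPPT/CTS. A WPRE, which enhances transcript expression, and a second truncated LTR close the transfer cassette.

According to the record, the guide is driven by a U6 promoter and was inserted between two AarI sites that were destroyed during cloning. The feature table does not annotate the U6 promoter or the spacer, but it does show a fragment of the Streptococcus pyogenes tracrRNA scaffold at the expected position. Downstream, an internal CMV enhancer/promoter drives puromycin N-acetyltransferase and mCherry, linked by a T2A peptide according to the depositor, so transduced cells can be enriched by puromycin selection or sorted by red fluorescence. Two loxP sites flank the region containing the guide scaffold and the Puro-mCherry cassette, which in principle would allow Cre-mediated recombination there, although the record does not state a purpose for them.

The construct supplies no Cas9 protein or other effector, which must come from elsewhere. The associated publication concerns multiplex epigenome editing of MECP2 in Rett syndrome neurons.
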