Addgene plasmid #194902: pgRNA_hMECP2_promoter_No8
Purpose: Lentiviral construct with mCherry and Puro cassettes to express sgRNA-8 targeting the promoter of human MECP2.
Depositing lab: Shawn Liu. Depositing organization: Columbia University. Publication: Multiplex epigenome editing of MECP2 to rescue Rett syndrome neurons. Qian J, Guan X, Xie B, Xu C, Niu J, Tang X, Li CH, Colecraft HM, Jaenisch R, Liu XS. Sci Transl Med. 2023 Jan 18;15(679):eadd4666. doi: 10.1126/scitranslmed.add4666. Epub 2023 Jan 18. PubMed 36652535.
Backbone
  Vector backbone: pgRNA-modified
  Backbone manufacturer: Addgene 84477
  Total vector size (bp): 8319
  Vector type: Mammalian Expression, Lentiviral
  Selectable markers: Puromycin
Growth in bacteria
  Bacterial resistance: Ampicillin, 100 μg/mL
  Growth temperature: 37°C
  Growth strain: NEB Stable
  Copy number: High Copy
Gene/Insert
  Gene/Insert name: sgRNA targeting human MECP2 promoter No.8
  Species: Synthetic
  Promoter: U6
  Cloning method: Restriction Enzyme; 5′ cloning site AarI (destroyed during cloning); 3′ cloning site AarI (destroyed during cloning)
  Sequencing primers: 5′ gaaactcaccctaactg
Terms and licenses: Academic/Nonprofit Terms; Industry Terms: Not Available to Industry
Depositor comments: contain a CMV-Puro-T2A-mCherry cassette allowing for FACS isolation or puromycin selection.
How to cite: pgRNA_hMECP2_promoter_No8 was a gift from Shawn Liu (Addgene plasmid # 194902 ; http://n2t.net/addgene:194902 ; RRID:Addgene_194902)
